Addgene plasmid #236109: pRSCqlux
Purpose: LuxCDABE reporter vector for Ralstonia pseudosolanacearum filamentous.
Depositing lab: Dehong Zheng. Depositing organization: Guangxi University. Publication: A filamentous phage-based versatile toolkit for molecular studies in Ralstonia pseudosolanacearum. Huang Y, Zhou F, Luo H, Shu F, Xu Y, Zheng D. Phytopathol Res (2025) 7, 78. https://doi.org/10.1186/s42483-025-00367-9.
Backbone
  Vector backbone: pRSCqBsaI
  Vector type: Bacterial Expression
Growth in bacteria
  Bacterial resistance: Kanamycin, 50 μg/mL
  Growth temperature: 37°C
  Growth strain: Pir1
  Copy number: Unknown
Gene/Insert
  Gene/Insert name: luxCDABE
Terms and licenses: Academic/Nonprofit Terms; Industry Terms: Not Available to Industry
How to cite: pRSCqlux was a gift from Dehong Zheng (Addgene plasmid # 236109 ; http://n2t.net/addgene:236109 ; RRID:Addgene_236109)
