[The description below was written by a language model from this plasmid's Addgene catalogue record and pLannotate feature annotations shown in this document.]
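Description:
pRSCqlux is a bacterial bioluminescence reporter vector of about 12.7 kb, built on the pRSCqBsaI backbone as part of a filamentous phage-based toolkit for molecular studies in the plant pathogen Ralstonia pseudosolanacearum. In E. coli it is maintained through a fragment of the R6K γ origin, which fires only when the R6K initiator protein π is supplied in trans. This explains why the plasmid is propagated in a pir-expressing host strain. Selection is by kanamycin through an aph(3')-Ia aminoglycoside phosphotransferase gene. Copy number is not recorded.

The payload is the complete luxCDABE operon from Photorhabdus luminescens, arranged in the order luxC, luxD, luxA, luxB, luxE on a single strand. LuxA and LuxB form the luciferase, while LuxC, LuxD and LuxE make up the fatty acid reductase system that regenerates the aldehyde substrate, so cells emit light without added substrate. No promoter is annotated upstream of luxC, and the record does not state what drives the operon. A fragment of the pUC18/19 multiple cloning site lies a short distance upstream, which would be consistent with a site for inserting promoters of interest, although the record does not confirm this. Short remnants of Tn5 and Tn903 transposase genes and a single Tn5 mosaic end also appear, probably left over from the cassettes used in construction.

Roughly 4.5 kb between the mosaic end and luxE carries no annotation in either feature table. Given the toolkit's description, this region may hold the phage-derived sequences, but that is not documented. The two sequence records differ by a few bases and in orientation and otherwise show the same features.
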