Features (pLannotate 1.2.2; 13 found; start..end, strand, type, name):
    183..1166    -  CDS            LuxB: LuxB luciferase subunit; luxB; from the Photorhabdus luminescens bioluminescence operon
   1185..2267    -  CDS            LuxA: LuxA luciferase subunit; luxA; from the Photorhabdus luminescens bioluminescence operon
   2316..3239    -  CDS            LuxD: LuxD acyltransferase; luxD; from the Photorhabdus luminescens bioluminescence operon
   3252..4694    -  CDS            LuxC: LuxC fatty acid reductase; luxC; from the Photorhabdus luminescens bioluminescence operon
   4735..5049    -  CDS            tnpA (fragment): TN5P_ECOLX - Also known as tnp. Experimental evidence at protein level: Swiss-Prot protein existence level 1. Mediates transposition of transposon Tn5 by a 'cut and paste' mechanism. First, the monomeric transposase binds the 19 bp inverted DNA repeats flanking the transposon. Then, dimerization of the DNA- bound transposase creates a synaptic DNA complex. After nicking of the first DNA strand, excision of the transposon proceeds through a series of intermediates. The transposase then mediates the insertion of the transposon at a new site by strand transfer. The activity of the wild- type tran
   5061..5099    -  misc_feature   MCS (fragment): pUC18/19 multiple cloning site
   5099..5161    -  CDS            TRA2_ECOLX (fragment): Protein predicted: Swiss-Prot protein existence level 4. Required for transposition of transposon Tn903. From Escherichia coli.
   5302..6117    -  CDS            KanR: aminoglycoside phosphotransferase; aph(3')-Ia; confers resistance to kanamycin in bacteria or G418 (Geneticin®) in eukaryotes
   6420..6548    +  CDS            YPB2_ECOLX (fragment): Protein predicted: Swiss-Prot protein existence level 4. From Escherichia coli.
   6578..6894    -  rep_origin     R6K γ ori (fragment): γ replication origin from E. coli plasmid R6K; requires the R6K initiator protein pi for replication
   6932..7000    +  CDS            YPB2_ECOLX (fragment): Protein predicted: Swiss-Prot protein existence level 4. From Escherichia coli.
   7016..7034    -  misc_feature   Tn5 ME: hyperactive mosaic end for Tn5 transposase recognition (Reznikoff et al., 2004)
  11633..4       -  CDS            LuxE (across the origin): LuxE; luxE; from the Photorhabdus luminescens bioluminescence operon
>Addgene plasmid #236109 | pRSCqlux | addgene full sequence | sequence record 495438 | Addgene NGS Result
TCATACCTGTTTTACTCCTCAAGATAATATTAGAAAGTATGGCAGCACTGCTGTCATACTCTTTTATACC
CTTCATCTTTCAAGCTGCTGCTTTGTTGGCTGCTTTCACTCACCCCAGTCACATAGTTATCTATGCTCCT
GGGGATTCGTTCACTTGCCGCCTCGCTGCAACTCGAAATCTATTAGGTATATTCCATGTGGTACTTCTTA
ATATTATCATCAACAATATTGATTACATTTTTTTGGCTCATCAAATCATTCATTGGTTCAAAGGACAGCA
ATACACTTTTCGCACCACACTTTTCAATTGCCAACTTAGCCGCAGTTATACACTCCGTATAATTTCCGAC
AGCGTTTTCTGCAATTATTTCTTCAAGTTTATTTTCGAAATTTTCATTAGGGTGCATTTCAAGAACATAA
TCACTAATAAATGCACGCGTCTCTTGTTTAGCTTTATTACTATCTTCGTTATAGTTAACTAATATCATTA
ACTGATGGTCTATCTCTGATAGGTCAACGTCATATTTATCCGCAACGGCTTTATATCTTTCAGCATATTC
ATATCTAACATCATTAGAATCATCCCACTTAAAGATGAGAGGAATACCTTTTTTGGCCGCCCACTCAACA
ATATGATGACTGGTTGCTGTTACATATTTCCGAGGTCCGCCTGGCGTATAAGCATGGGGATTTACAGATA
TTTTAGGGAAGCTATAAAAATCGTTATCTGGATTACAATAGCCTGTTGTTAAAGCATCGTTAATGATTTC
ATAACACTCTTCAAATAGTTGCTGTTGATATTCAACCGGGCGATTAAAAAAATGCATTTCATCTTTTTTT
TCGCAATCACTAAACCCTAAAATAAATCTCCCTTCACTTAACTGATCCAATAAGCAAGCTTCCTCCGCTA
TGCGGACAGGATGATGAGTTGTAATGATGTGATTTAATGAACCAATTTTAATTTTCTCTGTTAAACCGAG
CAGAAAACCAGAAACAGTCAGAGGAGCGCCGACAACACCATTATCTGAAAAATGATTTTCATACACTAAA
ATCTGTTCAAAATTCAACTTATCAACATACTCCGTTATTTCCTGCATGCGAACTATACTTTGTTCTTGAA
CAGTTGTTGAATTGATGAAGTTAAGGAAGAACAATCCAAATTTCATTTCTTTCTCCTTAGCCTTCTAATA
TAATAGCGAACGTTGTTTTTCTTTAAGAAATGGCATGACATCAGACTGGAAGAGCTTCATGGAAGCAATA
ATTTCGTCTACTGTTCCATTAGCTTCAAATCCACAACAAATATTTGATATTCCTGTAGCATCAATGTCTT
TTTGAATTATGTCAATACATTCCTGCGGCGTTCCCACGGGATTGATTTCGTAACTGTAATCAATACGGCG
ATTAGTATCTTTATGTCCTTTTAATACAAAGTCACGCCACTGCCCTTTATTGAAATCATAACCTCTTGTT
TGGTCTGAATCATCAAAAATAGTCGTAGCATTCACATAAGAATCATACCAATGCCCCAGAAATTTCCGGC
AAATCTCTTTCGCTTTAATTGAGTCATGATCTACAGATGTTATATATGATAAGCAATGGTCGATATTATG
AATATCGTGCCCATATTCTTGAGCCACTTCATTATAAAGCTCAAGTTGTGCTTTCTTTTCGTTAGTATTT
ATAATCCAACTTAATATCATCGGTAGGCCAAATTGAGCAGCCCACTCAGTCGTCGAAGCTGATTCAGCCA
CCACATAAACCGGTGCGCCACCTCTGCTATACGCCGCGGGGTTTACTTTTACCTTATGGAACTTGATATG
TTCATTATCAGCTTCCATATATCCCTCTGTCATGCCATTCTTTATCAGCCCGTACCAGCATTCCGCTAAG
GCGCGACTGTTATTCATATCTGTGCCGAATACGCGAAAGTCCTTGTTGTAAAGCCCTCGGCAAATACCAA
ACCGAAATCGTCCTTTTGACATTTGATCCAATAAATTCACATCTTCAAGTTGGCGTACTGGATGGGCTGT
GGGAAGAACAATAGCGGCAGTTCCTACATTCAATTTTTTAGTCGCGCCAAGTAAATATGCAGCAGCGACA
TAAGGGTTACCAAGCAAACCAAACTCCGTGAAATGATGCTCCAGTAACCATACGGTATCAAAACCACACT
CCTCAGAGATGCGACCTAATTTAACCAAACGTTTCATTACCTCTGTTTGAGAAAATTGGGGAGGTTGGTA
TGTAAGCAAAAAGTTTCCAAATTTCATAGAGAGTCCTTATATTGCTATTTGAGTGATAGAATATCTCAAT
AGATTTTAAGACAGAGAAATTGCTTGATTTTCAATCTCAATTCTCATTCGGCGTTCATTGACTGTCGCAA
TAGTTAAATGTTCAAATGACGGTTCAGTAATATCAACATCAATATCCAGATGATCATTATCCATCGCGAT
AGCGGCTTTCGTAACCGATTGATAAAAATTGCGCAGGACCACTAAATTTTCACTCAAGTCATGCGAACTT
CCTAACAAAGAATATATCTTGCATCGATTACTACGAATATTTGATAACAATGTGATAACTTCATCTTGCT
TGACCCAATTATCGTTATTTGCAGTAAAAGCAATAAACGGTATATCAAGATACATCATGTTATTAATTGT
AGAAGCTAAATCTTCCCAACCAAAATCAAGACAATCTCTCGCAAAGACTTCAGCACCCAATTTATGGCCT
TCAAAATCTAGATTATTCGGCAATTCATTAATGGGTAGACTGAGATAATCAAACCCTAAAGCTCTTTCAA
GAGAATATCTTAAGTTAACAACACCGACTGCGGTGATTAAAAACGAAGCATTGATTTCAGATAGGCTTGC
ATAAGCTATCCGCGCAGATAAGCTTGAAGCCAACATACCGAAGTTATTTATTTTTCGTGTAGTTAACCAA
TCAACCACTGCTAACAAGCTCTGCTTTCCTATAGACATTGTAAATTCATCAATTGTCCCTGAACTCAATC
CAACGTGGTGAAGCGAATCATAGCGGATCACATGAAATCCATTCCGCGATAAATATTCCGCCAGACCAGC
AAAATGATCCATCCTGCGGGCAAAACCAGACGCAATAATAATGGCATTCTTTCTCTTTGGGCTGTTTTCT
TCTGGCAGCGTTTCCCAAACATGAATTTTTTTATTTCCTTCAACACAAATAACGTGGTCGATGGTTTTAT
ATTTTGATTCATTTTCCATACTTTTTACCTATTATGGGACAAATACAAGGAACTTATCTTCTTCCAGGAA
TCGAGTCTGTTCTATTTCAACCGCAACATCCTTAGCCGTATAGTTAGATGGCCTTTCATGAGAAATATAT
GTCACTAATCGTTGCAACGGTCGCATTCCGTCATGAGATCCACCAACTCGAAATATGTTATTCATTCCTG
CTTCTACAATCCTTTCCGCACCTTTTAATGCTAACGCATCTCGATATTTAAATGATGACTCCCAAGGAAA
AATAGATATGGTTTGCGTCTTATTTTTTTGAACATAAGGCAATATTTGCTCAATATTATCGACGTGATGA
AGGTACACACATCTGCCAAGTGGTTGATTAAATTCCACACCTGCATTTGACTCAATAATCATCCAACGTT
GATGAATATCCACCTCTACTTTTAATCCAGCAAACAAGCTTTCTTTTTGAACTAAAGAATAGGCCGCCTT
TTCATCAAAATCTTTTTTGGCATTCGGTAATATATGCGCATATAGATTAAGTTTTTCTATCAACGCTAAC
TTAAATTCCTCATAATGATTTCCCATGTAATATATGTTTTGGGCAGAAAAACAAGCTCGCTGATCGTAAA
AACAAACATCATGAGCCGCACCTGTCGCTGCGGACGTCAAATCAACAGGATTATCGATAATGCAAAGACT
CTTTTTAGAACCAAATTTAATCACATCAGCATAAGATGGCGCATGCTCTACCGCCCAATTAATCGCATCT
GGCCCTCCCCAAGCGACAATAACATCCGCATGTCGCATAATTTCTTTTGCGAGTGATGTATCACCTTGGT
GGGGCCAATATATAACAGATAAAGAGCGCGTTATCGGATGATTAGGGTCTACATCAATAAAACTTAACGC
TAATGCATTAGCGGTAAAAGGATCGGTTGACGATGTTTTTATAATACACTGATTCTTAGTTAAAATTGCG
CGTAATATAGACATGATCCCAGATAATGGAACATTACCTGCCAACAGATGTACAGATTTACCTTTCGGAA
AAGCCCGAACATAACTTTCATCCTGAGGTAGCCATTCATCCATGATATGGCGAGAACCAAGTTCATTTTC
TACAACATCATAAAGGCCGCCTTTAGAACATAAAATCATAGATATCCAATTGGCCTCTAGCTTAGCCATT
TCTTCTGAATATCCCATATATTTTTTTAAGTCACGAATGTATGTCCTGCGTCTTGAGTATTCTTCATTTT
TCCATCTTTGCCCTACCGTATAGAGAAAATTGACAATGTTATGCAACCGTAATTCGTTATTTCCATTACA
ATCAATAATGTTTTTTACATGAGAGTCATTCAATATTGGCAGGTAAACACTATTATCACCAAAATTAATG
GATTGCACTAAATCATCACTTTCGGGAAAGATTTCAACCTGGCCGTTAATAATGAATGAAATTTTTTTAG
TCATGGTACCCATGCGAAACGATCCTCATCCTGTCTCTTGATCAGATCTTGATCCCCTGCGCCATCAGAT
CCTTGGCGGCAAGAAAGCCATCCAGTTTACTTTGCAGGGCTTCCCAACCTTACCAGAGGGCGCCCCAGCT
GGCAATTCCGGTTCGCTTGCTGTCCATAAAACCGCCCAGTCTAGCTATCGCCATGTAAGCCCACTGCAAG
CTACCTGCTTTCTCTTTGCGCTTGCGTTTTCCCTTGTCCAGATAGCCCAGTAGCTGACATTCATCCGGGG
TCAGCACCGTTTCTGCGGACTGGCTTTCTACGTGTTCCGCTTCCTTTAGCAGCCCTTGCGCCCTGAGTGC
TTGCGGCAGAATTCTGGCTGAAGCTTGCATGCCTGCAGGTCGACTCTAGAGGATCCCCGCCACGGTTGAT
GAGAGCTTTGTTGTAGGTGGACCAGTTGGTGATTTTGAACTTTTGCTTTGCCACGGAACGGTCTGCGTTG
TCGGGAAGATGCGTGATCTGATCCTTCAACTCAGCAAAAGTTCGATTTATTCAACAAAGCCGCCGTCCCG
TCAAGTCAGCGTAATGCTCTGCCAGTGTTACAACCAATTAACCAATTCTGATTAGAAAAACTCATCGAGC
ATCAAATGAAACTGCAATTTATTCATATCAGGATTATCAATACCATATTTTTGAAAAAGCCGTTTCTGTA
ATGAAGGAGAAAACTCACCGAGGCAGTTCCATAGGATGGCAAGATCCTGGTATCGGTCTGCGATTCCGAC
TCGTCCAACATCAATACAACCTATTAATTTCCCCTCGTCAAAAATAAGGTTATCAAGTGAGAAATCACCA
TGAGTGACGACTGAATCCGGTGAGAATGGCAAAAGTTTATGCATTTCTTTCCAGACTTGTTCAACAGGCC
AGCCATTACGCTCGTCATCAAAATCACTCGCATCAACCAAACCGTTATTCATTCGTGATTGCGCCTGAGC
GAGACGAAATACGCGATCGCTGTTAAAAGGACAATTACAAACAGGAATCGAATGCAACCGGCGCAGGAAC
ACTGCCAGCGCATCAACAATATTTTCACCTGAATCAGGATATTCTTCTAATACCTGGAATGCTGTTTTTC
CGGGGATCGCAGTGGTGAGTAACCATGCATCATCAGGAGTACGGATAAAATGCTTGATGGTCGGAAGAGG
CATAAATTCCGTCAGCCAGTTTAGTCTGACCATCTCATCTGTAACATCATTGGCAACGCTACCTTTGCCA
TGTTTCAGAAACAACTCTGGCGCATCGGGCTTCCCATACAATCGATAGATTGTCGCACCTGATTGCCCGA
CATTATCGCGAGCCCATTTATACCCATATAAATCAGCATCCATGTTGGAATTTAATCGCGGCCTCGAGCA
AGACGTTTCCCGTTGAATATGGCTCATAACACCCCTTGTATTACTGTTTATGTAAGCAGACAGTTTTATT
GTTCATGATGATATATTTTTATCTTGTGCAATGTAACATCAGAGATTTTGAGACACCCTGTGAATGCGCA
AACCAACCCTTGGCAGAACATATCCATCGCGTCCGCCATCTCCAGCAGCCGCACGCGGCGCATCTCGGGC
AGCGTTGGGTCCTGGCCACGGGTGCGCATGATCGTGCTCCTGTCGTTGAGGACCCGGCTAGGCTGGCGGG
GTTGCCTTACTGGTTAGCAGAATGAATCACCGATACGCGAGCGAACGTGAAGCGACTGCTGCTGCAAAAC
GTCTGCGACCTGAGCAACAACATGAATGGTCTTCGGTTTCCGTGTTTCGTAAAGTCTGGAAACGCGGAAG
TCAGCGCCCTGCACCATTATGTTCCGGATCTATGTCGGGTGCGGAGAAAGAGGTAATGAAATGGCAGATC
CCTGGCTTGTTGTCCACAACCGTTAAACCTTAAAAGCTTTAAAAGCCTTATATATTCTTTTTTTTCTTAT
AAAACTTAAAACCTTAGAGGCTATTTAAGTTGCTGATTTATATTAATTTTATTGTTCAAACATGAGAGCT
TAGTACGTGAAACATGAGAGCTTAGTACGTTAGCCATGAGAGCTTAGTACGTTAGCCATGAGGGTTTAGT
TCGTTAAACATGAGAGCTTAGTACGTTAAACATGAGAGCTTAGTACGTGAAACATGAGAGCTTAGTACGT
ACTATCAACAGGTTGAACTGCTGATCTTCGGATCTATGTCGGGTGCGGAGAAAGAGGTAATGAAATGGCA
TCCGGATCTGCATCGCAGGATGCTGCTGGCTACCCTGTGGAACACCTACATCTGTATTAACGAAGCAATT
CATCGATGATGGTTGAGATGTGTATAAGAGACAGACAATAATCGTTGAGCTGTCGAATGGCTCAACGGCG
CGGCTTTGGCGGGAGAGGGCGCAACAAAATTTGTTGCGCTCGCGACCAGTACCAGGAGGAGGGCGGCTGT
CGCGTTACTGGCTGCCATCCTCGTCGAAAAAACTTCCCAGAGAGAGTGCTGGCCAGCACGTTCGGCGCGG
TCCATGTCGGCCGCCATGATGATCGGCAGCGGGTTCTCCATCTCGAGCAGCTGCGCCAGGCGGAGGCACA
CTTCGTTGTCCGCCGTGCGGCGGCCGGTGCGGTAGTGGCTGACCGCGCTTTGCACCACACCTAGCATCTC
TGCCAGCTTGCTGTCGTTCTTCAGGCCGTGGCGTTCGATCGCCTGATCTAAGTATTTCTCAATTCTCATC
TAAGCACCTCTTTGCTTGACGGCATGAAGGATGTAATTAATATTATGTCCGTGATGAATTACGCCCGTGA
TTCTGGCGTAAATATAGCCGGTTAACCCGGGTAAACGATGCAGCAGAGAGATCATAGGCAGCTGGACCTG
ATTGGCGACGTGCTTCACCCGCACGGTGCGCAGCTGGCCATCGTGATGGCTGCCGTTCTGCGCGGCGCCT
GCTGCCTGCAATCGCGTCCTGCGATGCATCGCATTGACGACCTCCTGAAGAACTCGCGCCAGGCCGATCT
GGCGAACTGGTATCGCTGCGAGGGCGCACGCTGATGCGCGTCCGTCCCACCCCCTCTCGTCATCTTGATC
CCACAGGCATTGCGTATGGAGTTCATGGGCCGGCGCTCGCACGCGAGAACGGCATGGCGGCCGACCGGGC
CGAGCGGAGCGAGGCTGGGCGGCCGACAGGCCGTTCCCCGGGTCCGGTAAAACCCGGGGAAAGTCCAGAA
CGCAAGGCAGGTGCGATCGTGGACTGGTTCAAGTTCACGTTCCTGCCCGACGGCAGCATCAGCGACGCCC
TGGAGCAGCTGCGCAGGTACTTCCAGCTGGTGTTCTCGGTGCCGGTGACGATGAAGCCTGCGGGCAAAGG
GTTCCGCCGGTATGAGTTCAGCTACGACCTGCTGGCGTTCATCAACGGCGAGACGATGAAGCTCGGGATC
GTTGCCTGCGGCGGCGAGCACGTTGGCGGCACGATCCTGGTGGACTGGCCGGGGCAGGGCTGCACCGCGA
TTGGCGACTGGCAAGCCGTCTACGCGATGGTGCAGGACCTCGACGCGCGGATCACGCGGTGCGACCTGGC
GATGGACTTCTGCCAGGGCGAGGTGAGCATCGCGCAGATGGAAGAGCTGTACTACGCCGGCGACTTCAAC
GCGGGCGGGCGTATCCCGACGTATCGCAAGATCGAGAGCGGCGTGGCGGGCAGCAAGGGCTGTCGCGGTA
CGACGTTCGAGATTGGCCGTCGGGCGAACGGCAAGATGCTGCGGGCTTACGAGAAGGGCCGCCAGCTCGG
CAATCAGGATAGCGAGTGGGTGCGTCTCGAGATCGAGTTCGGCGCCAAGGATCGCGTGATTCCGCACGAA
ATCCTTATCAAGCGCGACCAGTACTTCGCTGGTGCGTACAAGGCCCTGGAGGCCTTCATGGCTGCGGATC
CGCAGCGCGTTCCTACTGACCAGGTCAAGGCCTTGGAGCTTCAGGACGAAACCATCCGCGAACGCAAGCT
CAAGCACATCCAGACGCAGTTCGGCCCTACGGTCGATTACGAGCTGCGCTGCACAGAGGAAGACATCGCT
GCGCTGGTTGTCGCGATACGCCGTCAGGGCGTACCGGCTCAGCTGCACAAATCCGCCCTGGCGAGGCACG
TGTACGGCACGCACGATCCAGTGCCGAAACCTGAGGAGTGAAACCATGGAAATGATTGCACGCGTGACCA
TCCGGGGCGCCAAGACGTGGGTTGGCAACATGGATGGCAAGCAGCTGGACACCGGGAAGATCTACACGGA
TGTGGAGCTGCGTGGCGAAGACTCGAAGGGCACCTGCACGCAGGAGCTGAAGTGCGAGAGCTCTGCGGTT
GTGAAGGCGATCATCCACAACCCGTTCCCGTTCATCGCGGAAGTCTCGATGGTCGAGACGAGCAACGGCA
AGGATAAGGGCGGTCAGAAGGTCGTTACGAGCATCAAGCCGCTGCAGCGTGCTGAGGCTGAGCCCAAGAA
GGCGTGATGTTCCCTGGCTCTGGGAGTTGAACGGCCCGGAGCTTTTCTCAACCTCCATCTCAAGGAGAAA
ACCGCGCACGGTGCTTTGCCGATTGGCTGCTGACGGCGCGTTGGTGGGCGCACGGTGCTTTGCCGATGTG
GGCATGGCCACGGATGCCTATTACAGCGCCGTCGCTCCGTCGCAGACACCTGGGGCAGTCACCTATCTGT
CTGAGTTCGTCAAGACCACGGGCGGGTGGGTGCTGCGGCGGTATCAGGTGGGCAGTGATGGGAGCGTCGG
CACGTTGACCGATGCGTCGTTGCCGTCGCTGTCGTTTCCTGCATGTGACCCGCAAGAGAGCTTCAAGGAT
GGCATGACGATGGGGTGGGGCGTCGTTGCCGCGATGGTGGCGGCCTGGGCGCTGGTGGTGATGAAAAAGG
GGCTGTGATGCTCGCGATCGATTTCTGGCTCTGGGCCGGATTCCTGCTGCCGGTTCTGCCTAGCGTGACG
TAACGGATTAGGTTCCTCGCGCAACGCAACCGATCACGCTGATCACGGCCACGCCTGGTGGCGGGAAGAC
AGCGTTGGCGGTCCAGATGATGAAGGCAGCCGTCGACCAGGGGCGTCCGCTCTTCGTCATGGGCATCCCG
GAGCTGAAGCTGCCGTATATCCCGACGCCGGCGGTTTCGGACTGGACGGAGCTGCGCGAAGACCCTGAAA
ACCCAGGGATGATGCTGCCGTACTTCACCTTCCCGCCGAACTCGCTGATCGTGTTGGATGAGGCGCAGCG
GGTGTTTCGCGTCCGCACGGCCGGGTCCAAGGTGCCTGACCACGTGGCGGCGTTTGAGACGGTGCGGCAT
ACCGGCGTGACGTTTGTTCTGATCACGCAGAACCCGACGTTCTTGGACAGTCATATCCGCAAGCTGGTGG
GGCAGCATGTCCACCTGCGGGACGCTGGCTTGCTCGGACGCTGGTACTACGAATGGCCGGAGTGCGCGAA
CCCGGAGACGTTCAACACCGCGCCGATCAAGAAGAAGTGGAGCCTGCCGAAGTCCAGTTTCGGCCTGTAC
AAGTCCTCCAGTCTGCACATCAAGCGCAAGTACACCGTACCGCCGGTGCTGATGCTGTTCATCGCCTGCG
TGTTGATCGCGGCGTTCTTGGCGTACCGGGTCTATTACCGTACCGGCCAGTTGACGACGGCGACTCCGGC
TAAGCCTGTTGCGGCCGAGCAGGGCAGGGGCGGTGTGGCTTCAGCTCTAGCGGTAGCGGTCAAGGCGGGT
CCGTCCGCCGCGGCGACGGACGGGGCGGAGATCCTCGCGGCGTTCGTCCCTGCTGTCTCTGGCCGGCCTG
AGACGGCGCCGGCCTATGCGCAGTTGCGCCAGATTCGCTCGATGCCGACGGTGATCGGCGGTGCCTGCAC
GTCGACCAGGTGCACGTGCTACACGGCTCAAGGCACGGATGCCGGCCTCGATGACATGCAGTGTCGGGAG
TGGATCAGGAGGCCGCCGTTTGACCCCTACCGCGAGCCACAAGCGGCGCAGGAGCCAATTTCGGCGCAGC
TGACCCCTGCGACCGCCCAGTCAGAAAAAACGGCTCCAAAGCCCGCTGAGGGCGTCTAGCGCCGGGGCTG
CTCGCGAAATTTCCGTTACGAACTAAATTGTAACGATAATTGAATTGCCGTTACCAGTAACGTAAAATGG
AATCATCAAATCGGGAGCCGAATATGCGTGACGTAACGGATAATGTGACGGTCGATCTGCCGGGGATGGA
GCAAAGGCGTGGCCGCGGTCGTCCGCGTAAGGCGCACGCTATGACCAACGCGGAGCGTCAAGCCGCATAT
CGAGCTCGCCGTAAGGCTCAGCAGCCTGTTGAGGCTAAATCCGTTACTAAGCGTATGACCGTAACGGAAA
TGCTTTCCGACGTGGATGCTTACGATGAATGCCGCCTGGAGGTCGAGAAGTTTCGCGCTGATCTGGTGAG
CATGCGTCGCCAGGTGGAGCTGGCGGAGGCTGAACGCAATAAGGCGTTTGCTGAGAATAGGCGGCTGAGG
GAAGAGATCAGCGATGCCGCCAAATCCGTTACGCTGAGTAACGGAAATCTTGCGGAGATTGAGGCGTTGC
GCCGGCAGCTTATGACGTGCGAGGACGGGCGTCAGGAAGCGTTGCGTTATGTTGGCGTCTTGGAAGAGAA
GGTTGCGATGTTTGAGTCGCAGCAAAAATCCGTTACGCCGAGTAACGGAAATCCCGTTTCGTTCGACGCA
ATGCTGGACTTGCTCGCGTTGGCTGCGAAGGCGAATACGTTCGAACAGCGCCAGAAGGTGCGGGAGTCCG
AGTTGTGGCGCGCTTCGTTTGTCCGTTCTGTGGCCGTGAGTGAGGCGCAGATGCAAGCGGCTGGCGAGGC
AATTTATGGTGATCGCAAAGTCGTTACGCGCAAGGCGTAACGCGAAACGTCTAAAATGATCCGGTTATTG
GAGGGAGCGCGTTCAACTATCAAACGCTTCGGTTAAGCTTAAAGCACACCCTTTCTGCGTCCTCGTATTG
ACGCGACGTAAAATTTCAACGAGCACGCCGGGATACTTACCATATTCTCTGCTAATTATCCCGACATCAT
CGGTAACAATAAATGCTGGATAACTGGTTGCTGACGCATCCATATAACTCATCAACCCCGGCGTTCCATC
AGGTACAGGTTTCAACGTTTCAGGATCAAGCGCTCGCGCATATACCCACGGCGGAACATGTTTACGCTGC
ATTTCATCCTCAAAGAAACAAGTGTTGAGTTCAACTTGATTAAATATATCTCGGATCTGACTAATATCAC
TGAGATTGAAAGTATCAAATAAAAGATGATTGAAATCATCACGTTTCAGAGATTCTTTTTCGTAACTTTT
CCAGCCGCCTCCGGTTATGATATAAAGGCTTTTATCTCCAGAAAATGAGATTTTTTTATCTTTCATATAA
TGGCAGAGTAAATAAATAAAGTATGGCGAACCAATAAGACAAAGATCTTTCCCTTGATTTTTTATTCGTT
CAAGACTATTCAATGTTTTAACAAAATCTATTCGTTCTTCTGTTACGGTAAATGTCGTAGGATATAACAA
TTCCACCAAACTCATAACATATTTAAACCAAATATTATGAGCATTAAATCTATCTGGTCCCAAATTGACT
AATTCTATTTGATGATCAAACCAACTACCAACATATTTCATGCCATAACTCACAGAGCCTAAGAGTCTCT
CAATACTTAATCTGTCACGCGCCACCTGACTTTTTAAACCATTCGTGCCGCTACTGGTAAACCAACTTTC
AATCTCGTTTTCCTGAGAAGTTAATAAGCGAGTAAACTTAAAAACCGATGTTGGGAATACAGGTATGTCA
TCAATTTCCGTAATATTGTCATCTACTTTGTGTGCCTGACAGTAGTGACGATATTCTCGACAATGTTTAT
AATGATTACGAAATGCATCAAGCACAAGTTTCTTTCTGATTTTTTCCTGCTCGTCGTAAGACCACACTAA
TGGATCGCTCGAAAAAATCAAATCATCAATTTCTGAGCTTGCTGTAATTTCTTGTTTATCAACATATGAA
G
