Features (pLannotate 1.2.2; 13 found; start..end, strand, type, name):
    501..519     +  misc_feature   Tn5 ME: hyperactive mosaic end for Tn5 transposase recognition (Reznikoff et al., 2004)
    535..603     -  CDS            YPB2_ECOLX (fragment): Protein predicted: Swiss-Prot protein existence level 4. From Escherichia coli.
    641..957     +  rep_origin     R6K γ ori (fragment): γ replication origin from E. coli plasmid R6K; requires the R6K initiator protein pi for replication
    987..1115    -  CDS            YPB2_ECOLX (fragment): Protein predicted: Swiss-Prot protein existence level 4. From Escherichia coli.
   1418..2233    +  CDS            KanR: aminoglycoside phosphotransferase; aph(3')-Ia; confers resistance to kanamycin in bacteria or G418 (Geneticin®) in eukaryotes
   2374..2436    +  CDS            TRA2_ECOLX (fragment): Protein predicted: Swiss-Prot protein existence level 4. Required for transposition of transposon Tn903. From Escherichia coli.
   2436..2474    +  misc_feature   MCS (fragment): pUC18/19 multiple cloning site
   2486..2800    +  CDS            tnpA (fragment): TN5P_ECOLX - Also known as tnp. Experimental evidence at protein level: Swiss-Prot protein existence level 1. Mediates transposition of transposon Tn5 by a 'cut and paste' mechanism. First, the monomeric transposase binds the 19 bp inverted DNA repeats flanking the transposon. Then, dimerization of the DNA- bound transposase creates a synaptic DNA complex. After nicking of the first DNA strand, excision of the transposon proceeds through a series of intermediates. The transposase then mediates the insertion of the transposon at a new site by strand transfer. The activity of the wild- type tran
   2841..4283    +  CDS            LuxC: LuxC fatty acid reductase; luxC; from the Photorhabdus luminescens bioluminescence operon
   4295..5218    +  CDS            LuxD: LuxD acyltransferase; luxD; from the Photorhabdus luminescens bioluminescence operon
   5267..6349    +  CDS            LuxA: LuxA luciferase subunit; luxA; from the Photorhabdus luminescens bioluminescence operon
   6368..7348    +  CDS            luxB: LUXB1_PHOLU - Experimental evidence at protein level: Swiss-Prot protein existence level 1. Light-emitting reaction in luminous bacteria. The specific role of the beta subunit is unknown, but it is absolutely required for bioluminescence activity. From Photorhabdus luminescens (Xenorhabdus luminescens).
   7530..8642    +  CDS            LuxE: LuxE; luxE; from the Photorhabdus luminescens bioluminescence operon
>Addgene plasmid #236109 | pRSCqlux | analyzer sequence | sequence record 464355
CGTTTACCCCTCGCCCGGGTTAACCGGCTATATTTACGCCAGAATCACGGGCGTAATTCATCACGGACAT
AATATTAATTACATCCTTCATGCCGTCAAGCAAAGAGGTGCTTAGATGAGAATTGAGAAATACTTAGATC
AGGCGATCGAACGCCACGGCCTGAAGAACGACAGCAAGCTGGCAGAGATGCTAGGTGTGGTGCAAAGCGC
GGTCAGCCACTACCGCACCGGCCGCCGCACGGCGGACAACGAAGTGTGCCTCCGCCTGGCGCAGCTGCTC
GAGATGGAGAACCCGCTGCCGATCATCATGGCGGCCGACATGGACCGCGCCGAACGTGCTGGCCAGCACT
CTCTCTGGGAAGTTTTTTCGACGAGGATGGCAGCCAGTAACGCGACAGCCGCCCTCCTCCTGGTACTGGT
CGCGAGCGCAACAAATTTTGTTGCGCCCTCTCCCGCCAAAGCCGCGCCGTTGAGCCATTCGACAGCTCAA
CGATTATTGTCTGTCTCTTATACACATCTCAACCATCATCGATGAATTGCTTCGTTAATACAGATGTAGG
TGTTCCACAGGGTAGCCAGCAGCATCCTGCGATGCAGATCCGGATGCCATTTCATTACCTCTTTCTCCGC
ACCCGACATAGATCCGAAGATCAGCAGTTCAACCTGTTGATAGTACGTACTAAGCTCTCATGTTTCACGT
ACTAAGCTCTCATGTTTAACGTACTAAGCTCTCATGTTTAACGAACTAAACCCTCATGGCTAACGTACTA
AGCTCTCATGGCTAACGTACTAAGCTCTCATGTTTCACGTACTAAGCTCTCATGTTTGAACAATAAAATT
AATATAAATCAGCAACTTAAATAGCCTCTAAGGTTTTAAGTTTTATAAGAAAAAAAAGAATATATAAGGC
TTTTAAAGCTTTTAAGGTTTAACGGTTGTGGACAACAAGCCAGGGATCTGCCATTTCATTACCTCTTTCT
CCGCACCCGACATAGATCCGGAACATAATGGTGCAGGGCGCTGACTTCCGCGTTTCCAGACTTTACGAAA
CACGGAAACCGAAGACCATTCATGTTGTTGCTCAGGTCGCAGACGTTTTGCAGCAGCAGTCGCTTCACGT
TCGCTCGCGTATCGGTGATTCATTCTGCTAACCAGTAAGGCAACCCCGCCAGCCTAGCCGGGTCCTCAAC
GACAGGAGCACGATCATGCGCACCCGTGGCCAGGACCCAACGCTGCCCGAGATGCGCCGCGTGCGGCTGC
TGGAGATGGCGGACGCGATGGATATGTTCTGCCAAGGGTTGGTTTGCGCATTCACAGGGTGTCTCAAAAT
CTCTGATGTTACATTGCACAAGATAAAAATATATCATCATGAACAATAAAACTGTCTGCTTACATAAACA
GTAATACAAGGGGTGTTATGAGCCATATTCAACGGGAAACGTCTTGCTCGAGGCCGCGATTAAATTCCAA
CATGGATGCTGATTTATATGGGTATAAATGGGCTCGCGATAATGTCGGGCAATCAGGTGCGACAATCTAT
CGATTGTATGGGAAGCCCGATGCGCCAGAGTTGTTTCTGAAACATGGCAAAGGTAGCGTTGCCAATGATG
TTACAGATGAGATGGTCAGACTAAACTGGCTGACGGAATTTATGCCTCTTCCGACCATCAAGCATTTTAT
CCGTACTCCTGATGATGCATGGTTACTCACCACTGCGATCCCCGGAAAAACAGCATTCCAGGTATTAGAA
GAATATCCTGATTCAGGTGAAAATATTGTTGATGCGCTGGCAGTGTTCCTGCGCCGGTTGCATTCGATTC
CTGTTTGTAATTGTCCTTTTAACAGCGATCGCGTATTTCGTCTCGCTCAGGCGCAATCACGAATGAATAA
CGGTTTGGTTGATGCGAGTGATTTTGATGACGAGCGTAATGGCTGGCCTGTTGAACAAGTCTGGAAAGAA
ATGCATAAACTTTTGCCATTCTCACCGGATTCAGTCGTCACTCATGGTGATTTCTCACTTGATAACCTTA
TTTTTGACGAGGGGAAATTAATAGGTTGTATTGATGTTGGACGAGTCGGAATCGCAGACCGATACCAGGA
TCTTGCCATCCTATGGAACTGCCTCGGTGAGTTTTCTCCTTCATTACAGAAACGGCTTTTTCAAAAATAT
GGTATTGATAATCCTGATATGAATAAATTGCAGTTTCATTTGATGCTCGATGAGTTTTTCTAATCAGAAT
TGGTTAATTGGTTGTAACACTGGCAGAGCATTACGCTGACTTGACGGGACGGCGGCTTTGTTGAATAAAT
CGAACTTTTGCTGAGTTGAAGGATCAGATCACGCATCTTCCCGACAACGCAGACCGTTCCGTGGCAAAGC
AAAAGTTCAAAATCACCAACTGGTCCACCTACAACAAAGCTCTCATCAACCGTGGCGGGGATCCTCTAGA
GTCGACCTGCAGGCATGCAAGCTTCAGCCAGAATTCTGCCGCAAGCACTCAGGGCGCAAGGGCTGCTAAA
GGAAGCGGAACACGTAGAAAGCCAGTCCGCAGAAACGGTGCTGACCCCGGATGAATGTCAGCTACTGGGC
TATCTGGACAAGGGAAAACGCAAGCGCAAAGAGAAAGCAGGTAGCTTGCAGTGGGCTTACATGGCGATAG
CTAGACTGGGCGGTTTTATGGACAGCAAGCGAACCGGAATTGCCAGCTGGGGCGCCCTCTGGTAAGGTTG
GGAAGCCCTGCAAAGTAAACTGGATGGCTTTCTTGCCGCCAAGGATCTGATGGCGCAGGGGATCAAGATC
TGATCAAGAGACAGGATGAGGATCGTTTCGCATGGGTACCATGACTAAAAAAATTTCATTCATTATTAAC
GGCCAGGTTGAAATCTTTCCCGAAAGTGATGATTTAGTGCAATCCATTAATTTTGGTGATAATAGTGTTT
ACCTGCCAATATTGAATGACTCTCATGTAAAAAACATTATTGATTGTAATGGAAATAACGAATTACGGTT
GCATAACATTGTCAATTTTCTCTATACGGTAGGGCAAAGATGGAAAAATGAAGAATACTCAAGACGCAGG
ACATACATTCGTGACTTAAAAAAATATATGGGATATTCAGAAGAAATGGCTAAGCTAGAGGCCAATTGGA
TATCTATGATTTTATGTTCTAAAGGCGGCCTTTATGATGTTGTAGAAAATGAACTTGGTTCTCGCCATAT
CATGGATGAATGGCTACCTCAGGATGAAAGTTATGTTCGGGCTTTTCCGAAAGGTAAATCTGTACATCTG
TTGGCAGGTAATGTTCCATTATCTGGGATCATGTCTATATTACGCGCAATTTTAACTAAGAATCAGTGTA
TTATAAAAACATCGTCAACCGATCCTTTTACCGCTAATGCATTAGCGTTAAGTTTTATTGATGTAGACCC
TAATCATCCGATAACGCGCTCTTTATCTGTTATATATTGGCCCCACCAAGGTGATACATCACTCGCAAAA
GAAATTATGCGACATGCGGATGTTATTGTCGCTTGGGGAGGGCCAGATGCGATTAATTGGGCGGTAGAGC
ATGCGCCATCTTATGCTGATGTGATTAAATTTGGTTCTAAAAAGAGTCTTTGCATTATCGATAATCCTGT
TGATTTGACGTCCGCAGCGACAGGTGCGGCTCATGATGTTTGTTTTTACGATCAGCGAGCTTGTTTTTCT
GCCCAAAACATATATTACATGGGAAATCATTATGAGGAATTTAAGTTAGCGTTGATAGAAAAACTTAATC
TATATGCGCATATATTACCGAATGCCAAAAAAGATTTTGATGAAAAGGCGGCCTATTCTTTAGTTCAAAA
AGAAAGCTTGTTTGCTGGATTAAAAGTAGAGGTGGATATTCATCAACGTTGGATGATTATTGAGTCAAAT
GCAGGTGTGGAATTTAATCAACCACTTGGCAGATGTGTGTACCTTCATCACGTCGATAATATTGAGCAAA
TATTGCCTTATGTTCAAAAAAATAAGACGCAAACCATATCTATTTTTCCTTGGGAGTCATCATTTAAATA
TCGAGATGCGTTAGCATTAAAAGGTGCGGAAAGGATTGTAGAAGCAGGAATGAATAACATATTTCGAGTT
GGTGGATCTCATGACGGAATGCGACCGTTGCAACGATTAGTGACATATATTTCTCATGAAAGGCCATCTA
ACTATACGGCTAAGGATGTTGCGGTTGAAATAGAACAGACTCGATTCCTGGAAGAAGATAAGTTCCTTGT
ATTTGTCCCATAATAGGTAAAAGTATGGAAAATGAATCAAAATATAAAACCATCGACCACGTTATTTGTG
TTGAAGGAAATAAAAAAATTCATGTTTGGGAAACGCTGCCAGAAGAAAACAGCCCAAAGAGAAAGAATGC
CATTATTATTGCGTCTGGTTTTGCCCGCAGGATGGATCATTTTGCTGGTCTGGCGGAATATTTATCGCGG
AATGGATTTCATGTGATCCGCTATGATTCGCTTCACCACGTTGGATTGAGTTCAGGGACAATTGATGAAT
TTACAATGTCTATAGGAAAGCAGAGCTTGTTAGCAGTGGTTGATTGGTTAACTACACGAAAAATAAATAA
CTTCGGTATGTTGGCTTCAAGCTTATCTGCGCGGATAGCTTATGCAAGCCTATCTGAAATCAATGCTTCG
TTTTTAATCACCGCAGTCGGTGTTGTTAACTTAAGATATTCTCTTGAAAGAGCTTTAGGGTTTGATTATC
TCAGTCTACCCATTAATGAATTGCCGGATAATCTAGATTTTGAAGGCCATAAATTGGGTGCTGAAGTCTT
TGCGAGAGATTGTCTTGATTTTGGTTGGGAAGATTTAGCTTCTACAATTAATAACATGATGTATCTTGAT
ATACCGTTTATTGCTTTTACTGCAAATAACGATAATTGGGTCAAGCAAGATGAAGTTATCACATTGTTAT
CAAATATTCGTAGTAATCGATGCAAGATATATTCTTTGTTAGGAAGTTCGCATGACTTGAGTGAAAATTT
AGTGGTCCTGCGCAATTTTTATCAATCGGTTACGAAAGCCGCTATCGCGATGGATAATGATCATCTGGAT
ATTGATGTTGATATTACTGAACCGTCATTTGAACATTTAACTATTGCGACAGTCAATGAACGCCGAATGA
GAATTGAGATTGAAAATCAAGCAATTTCTCTGTCTTAAAATCTATTGAGATATTCTATCACTCAAATAGC
AATATAAGGACTCTCTATGAAATTTGGAAACTTTTTGCTTACATACCAACCTCCCCAATTTTCTCAAACA
GAGGTAATGAAACGTTTGGTTAAATTAGGTCGCATCTCTGAGGAGTGTGGTTTTGATACCGTATGGTTAC
TGGAGCATCATTTCACGGAGTTTGGTTTGCTTGGTAACCCTTATGTCGCTGCTGCATATTTACTTGGCGC
GACTAAAAAATTGAATGTAGGAACTGCCGCTATTGTTCTTCCCACAGCCCATCCAGTACGCCAACTTGAA
GATGTGAATTTATTGGATCAAATGTCAAAAGGACGATTTCGGTTTGGTATTTGCCGAGGGCTTTACAACA
AGGACTTTCGCGTATTCGGCACAGATATGAATAACAGTCGCGCCTTAGCGGAATGCTGGTACGGGCTGAT
AAAGAATGGCATGACAGAGGGATATATGGAAGCTGATAATGAACATATCAAGTTCCATAAGGTAAAAGTA
AACCCCGCGGCGTATAGCAGAGGTGGCGCACCGGTTTATGTGGTGGCTGAATCAGCTTCGACGACTGAGT
GGGCTGCTCAATTTGGCCTACCGATGATATTAAGTTGGATTATAAATACTAACGAAAAGAAAGCACAACT
TGAGCTTTATAATGAAGTGGCTCAAGAATATGGGCACGATATTCATAATATCGACCATTGCTTATCATAT
ATAACATCTGTAGATCATGACTCAATTAAAGCGAAAGAGATTTGCCGGAAATTTCTGGGGCATTGGTATG
ATTCTTATGTGAATGCTACGACTATTTTTGATGATTCAGACCAAACAAGAGGTTATGATTTCAATAAAGG
GCAGTGGCGTGACTTTGTATTAAAAGGACATAAAGATACTAATCGCCGTATTGATTACAGTTACGAAATC
AATCCCGTGGGAACGCCGCAGGAATGTATTGACATAATTCAAAAAGACATTGATGCTACAGGAATATCAA
ATATTTGTTGTGGATTTGAAGCTAATGGAACAGTAGACGAAATTATTGCTTCCATGAAGCTCTTCCAGTC
TGATGTCATGCCATTTCTTAAAGAAAAACAACGTTCGCTATTATATTAGAAGGCTAAGGAGAAAGAAATG
AAATTTGGATTGTTCTTCCTTAACTTCATCAATTCAACAACTGTTCAAGAACAAAGTATAGTTCGCATGC
AGGAAATAACGGAGTATGTTGATAAGTTGAATTTTGAACAGATTTTAGTGTATGAAAATCATTTTTCAGA
TAATGGTGTTGTCGGCGCTCCTCTGACTGTTTCTGGTTTTCTGCTCGGTTTAACAGAGAAAATTAAAATT
GGTTCATTAAATCACATCATTACAACTCATCATCCTGTCGCCATAGCGGAGGAAGCTTGCTTATTGGATC
AGTTAAGTGAAGGGAGATTTATTTTAGGGTTTAGTGATTGCGAAAAAAAAGATGAAATGCATTTTTTTAA
TCGCCCGGTTGAATATCAACAGCAACTATTTGAAGAGTGTTATGAAATCATTAACGATGCTTTAACAACA
GGCTATTGTAATCCAGATAACGATTTTTATAGCTTCCCTAAAATATCTGTAAATCCCCATGCTTATACGC
CAGGCGGACCTCGGAAATATGTAACAGCAACCAGTCATCATATTGTTGAGTGGGCGGCCAAAAAAGGTAT
TCCTCTCATCTTTAAGTGGGATGATTCTAATGATGTTAGATATGAATATGCTGAAAGATATAAAGCCGTT
GCGGATAAATATGACGTTGACCTATCAGAGATAGACCATCAGTTAATGATATTAGTTAACTATAACGAAG
ATAGTAATAAAGCTAAACAAGAGACGCGTGCATTTATTAGTGATTATGTTCTTGAAATGCACCCTAATGA
AAATTTCGAAAATAAACTTGAAGAAATAATTGCAGAAAACGCTGTCGGAAATTATACGGAGTGTATAACT
GCGGCTAAGTTGGCAATTGAAAAGTGTGGTGCGAAAAGTGTATTGCTGTCCTTTGAACCAATGAATGATT
TGATGAGCCAAAAAAATGTAATCAATATTGTTGATGATAATATTAAGAAGTACCACATGGAATATACCTA
ATAGATTTCGAGTTGCAGCGAGGCGGCAAGTGAACGAATCCCCAGGAGCATAGATAACTATGTGACTGGG
GTGAGTGAAAGCAGCCAACAAAGCAGCAGCTTGAAAGATGAAGGGTATAAAAGAGTATGACAGCAGTGCT
GCCATACTTTCTAATATTATCTTGAGGAGTAAAACAGGTATGACTTCATATGTTGATAAACAAGAAATTA
CAGCAAGCTCAGAAATTGATGATTTGATTTTTTCGAGCGATCCATTAGTGTGGTCTTACGACGAGCAGGA
AAAAATCAGAAAGAAACTTGTGCTTGATGCATTTCGTAATCATTATAAACATTGTCGAGAATATCGTCAC
TACTGTCAGGCACACAAAGTAGATGACAATATTACGGAAATTGATGACATACCTGTATTCCCAACATCGG
TTTTTAAGTTTACTCGCTTATTAACTTCTCAGGAAAACGAGATTGAAAGTTGGTTTACCAGTAGCGGCAC
GAATGGTTTAAAAAGTCAGGTGGCGCGTGACAGATTAAGTATTGAGAGACTCTTAGGCTCTGTGAGTTAT
GGCATGAAATATGTTGGTAGTTGGTTTGATCATCAAATAGAATTAGTCAATTTGGGACCAGATAGATTTA
ATGCTCATAATATTTGGTTTAAATATGTTATGAGTTTGGTGGAATTGTTATATCCTACGACATTTACCGT
AACAGAAGAACGAATAGATTTTGTTAAAACATTGAATAGTCTTGAACGAATAAAAAATCAAGGGAAAGAT
CTTTGTCTTATTGGTTCGCCATACTTTATTTATTTACTCTGCCATTATATGAAAGATAAAAAAATCTCAT
TTTCTGGAGATAAAAGCCTTTATATCATAACCGGAGGCGGCTGGAAAAGTTACGAAAAAGAATCTCTGAA
ACGTGATGATTTCAATCATCTTTTATTTGATACTTTCAATCTCAGTGATATTAGTCAGATCCGAGATATA
TTTAATCAAGTTGAACTCAACACTTGTTTCTTTGAGGATGAAATGCAGCGTAAACATGTTCCGCCGTGGG
TATATGCGCGAGCGCTTGATCCTGAAACGTTGAAACCTGTACCTGATGGAACGCCGGGGTTGATGAGTTA
TATGGATGCGTCAGCAACCAGTTATCCAGCATTTATTGTTACCGATGATGTCGGGATAATTAGCAGAGAA
TATGGTAAGTATCCCGGCGTGCTCGTTGAAATTTTACGTCGCGTCAATACGAGGACGCAGAAAGGGTGTG
CTTTAAGCTTAACCGAAGCGTTTGATAGTTGAACGCGCTCCCTCCAATAACCGGATCATTTTAGACGTTT
CGCGTTACGCCTTGCGCGTAACGACTTTGCGATCACCATAAATTGCCTCGCCAGCCGCTTGCATCTGCGC
CTCACTCACGGCCACAGAACGGACAAACGAAGCGCGCCACAACTCGGACTCCCGCACCTTCTGGCGCTGT
TCGAACGTATTCGCCTTCGCAGCCAACGCGAGCAAGTCCAGCATTGCGTCGAACGAAACGGGATTTCCGT
TACTCGGCGTAACGGATTTTTGCTGCGACTCAAACATCGCAACCTTCTCTTCCAAGACGCCAACATAACG
CAACGCTTCCTGACGCCCGTCCTCGCACGTCATAAGCTGCCGGCGCAACGCCTCAATCTCCGCAAGATTT
CCGTTACTCAGCGTAACGGATTTGGCGGCATCGCTGATCTCTTCCCTCAGCCGCCTATTCTCAGCAAACG
CCTTATTGCGTTCAGCCTCCGCCAGCTCCACCTGGCGACGCATGCTCACCAGATCAGCGCGAAACTTCTC
GACCTCCAGGCGGCATTCATCGTAAGCATCCACGTCGGAAAGCATTTCCGTTACGGTCATACGCTTAGTA
ACGGATTTAGCCTCAACAGGCTGCTGAGCCTTACGGCGAGCTCGATATGCGGCTTGACGCTCCGCGTTGG
TCATAGCGTGCGCCTTACGCGGACGACCGCGGCCACGCCTTTGCTCCATCCCCGGCAGATCGACCGTCAC
ATTATCCGTTACGTCACGCATATTCGGCTCCCGATTTGATGATTCCATTTTACGTTACTGGTAACGGCAA
TTCAATTATCGTTACAATTTAGTTCGTAACGGAAATTTCGCGAGCAGCCCCGGCGCTAGACGCCCTCAGC
GGGCTTTGGAGCCGTTTTTTCTGACTGGGCGGTCGCAGGGGTCAGCTGCGCCGAAATTGGCTCCTGCGCC
GCTTGTGGCTCGCGGTAGGGGTCAAACGGCGGCCTCCTGATCCACTCCCGACACTGCATGTCATCGAGGC
CGGCATCCGTGCCTTGAGCCGTGTAGCACGTGCACCTGGTCGACGTGCAGGCACCGCCGATCACCGTCGG
CATCGAGCGAATCTGGCGCAACTGCGCATAGGCCGGCGCCGTCTCAGGCCGGCCAGAGACAGCAGGGACG
AACGCCGCGAGGATCTCCGCCCCGTCCGTCGCCGCGGCGGACGGACCCGCCTTGACCGCTACCGCTAGAG
CTGAAGCCACACCGCCCCTGCCCTGCTCGGCCGCAACAGGCTTAGCCGGAGTCGCCGTCGTCAACTGGCC
GGTACGGTAATAGACCCGGTACGCCAAGAACGCCGCGATCAACACGCAGGCGATGAACAGCATCAGCACC
GGCGGTACGGTGTACTTGCGCTTGATGTGCAGACTGGAGGACTTGTACAGGCCGAAACTGGACTTCGGCA
GGCTCCACTTCTTCTTGATCGGCGCGGTGTTGAACGTCTCCGGGTTCGCGCACTCCGGCCATTCGTAGTA
CCAGCGTCCGAGCAAGCCAGCGTCCCGCAGGTGGACATGCTGCCCCACCAGCTTGCGGATATGACTGTCC
AAGAACGTCGGGTTCTGCGTGATCAGAACAAACGTCACGCCGGTATGCCGCACCGTCTCAAACGCCGCCA
CGTGGTCAGGCACCTTGGACCCGGCCGTGCGGACGCGAAACACCCGCTGCGCCTCATCCAACACGATCAG
CGAGTTCGGCGGGAAGGTGAAGTACGGCAGCATCATCCCTGGGTTTTCAGGGTCTTCGCGCAGCTCCGTC
CAGTCCGAAACCGCCGGCGTCGGGATATACGGCAGCTTCAGCTCCGGGATGCCCATGACGAAGAGCGGAC
GCCCCTGGTCGACGGCTGCCTTCATCATCTGGACCGCCAACGCGGTCTTCCCGCCACCAGGCGTGGCCGT
GATCAGCGTGATCGGTTGCGTTGCGCGAGGAACCTAATCCGTTACGTCACGCTAGGCAGAACCGGCAGCA
GGAATCCGGCCCAGAGCCAGAAATCGATCGCGAGCATCACAGCCCCTTTTTCATCACCACCAGCGCCCAG
GCCGCCACCATCGCGGCAACGACGCCCCACCCCATCGTCATGCCATCCTTGAAGCTCTCTTGCGGGTCAC
ATGCCGGAAACGACAGCGACGGCAACGACGCATCGGTCAACGTGCCGACGCTCCCATCACTGCCCACCTG
ATACCGCCGCAGCACCCACCCGCCCGTGGTCTTGACGAACTCAGACAGATAGGTGACTGCCCCAGGTGTC
TGCGACGGAGCGACGGCGCTGTAATAGGCATCCGTGGCCATGCCCACATCGGCAAAGCACCGTGCGCCCA
CCAACGCGCCGTCAGCAGCCAATCGGCAAAGCACCGTGCGCGGTTTTCTCCTTGAGATGGAGGTTGAGAA
AAGCTCCGGGCCGTTCAACTCCCAGAGCCAGGGAACATCACGCCTTCTTGGGCTCAGCCTCAGCACGCTG
CAGCGGCTTGATGCTCGTAACGACCTTCTGACCGCCCTTATCCTTGCCGTTGCTCGTCTCGACCATCGAG
ACTTCCGCGATGAACGGGAACGGGTTGTGGATGATCGCCTTCACAACCGCAGAGCTCTCGCACTTCAGCT
CCTGCGTGCAGGTGCCCTTCGAGTCTTCGCCACGCAGCTCCACATCCGTGTAGATCTTCCCGGTGTCCAG
CTGCTTGCCATCCATGTTGCCAACCCACGTCTTGGCGCCCCGGATGGTCACGCGTGCAATCATTTCCATG
GTTTCACTCCTCAGGTTTCGGCACTGGATCGTGCGTGCCGTACACGTGCCTCGCCAGGGCGGATTTGTGC
AGCTGAGCCGGTACGCCCTGACGGCGTATCGCGACAACCAGCGCAGCGATGTCTTCCTCTGTGCAGCGCA
GCTCGTAATCGACCGTAGGGCCGAACTGCGTCTGGATGTGCTTGAGCTTGCGTTCGCGGATGGTTTCGTC
CTGAAGCTCCAAGGCCTTGACCTGGTCAGTAGGAACGCGCTGCGGATCCGCAGCCATGAAGGCCTCCAGG
GCCTTGTACGCACCAGCGAAGTACTGGTCGCGCTTGATAAGGATTTCGTGCGGAATCACGCGATCCTTGG
CGCCGAACTCGATCTCGAGACGCACCCACTCGCTATCCTGATTGCCGAGCTGGCGGCCCTTCTCGTAAGC
CCGCAGCATCTTGCCGTTCGCCCGACGGCCAATCTCGAACGTCGTACCGCGACAGCCCTTGCTGCCCGCC
ACGCCGCTCTCGATCTTGCGATACGTCGGGATACGCCCGCCCGCGTTGAAGTCGCCGGCGTAGTACAGCT
CTTCCATCTGCGCGATGCTCACCTCGCCCTGGCAGAAGTCCATCGCCAGGTCGCACCGCGTGATCCGCGC
GTCGAGGTCCTGCACCATCGCGTAGACGGCTTGCCAGTCGCCAATCGCGGTGCAGCCCTGCCCCGGCCAG
TCCACCAGGATCGTGCCGCCAACGTGCTCGCCGCCGCAGGCAACGATCCCGAGCTTCATCGTCTCGCCGT
TGATGAACGCCAGCAGGTCGTAGCTGAACTCATACCGGCGGAACCCTTTGCCCGCAGGCTTCATCGTCAC
CGGCACCGAGAACACCAGCTGGAAGTACCTGCGCAGCTGCTCCAGGGCGTCGCTGATGCTGCCGTCGGGC
AGGAACGTGAACTTGAACCAGTCCACGATCGCACCTGCCTTGCGTTCTGGACTTTCCCCGGGTTTTACCG
GACCCGGGGAACGGCCTGTCGGCCGCCCAGCCTCGCTCCGCTCGGCCCGGTCGGCCGCCATGCCGTTCTC
GCGTGCGAGCGCCGGCCCATGAACTCCATACGCAATGCCTGTGGGATCAAGATGACGAGAGGGGGTGGGA
CGGACGCGCATCAGCGTGCGCCCTCGCAGCGATACCAGTTCGCCAGATCGGCCTGGCGCGAGTTCTTCAG
GAGGTCGTCAATGCGATGCATCGCAGGACGCGATTGCAGGCAGCAGGCGCCGCGCAGAACGGCAGCCATC
ACGATGGCCAGCTGCGCACCGTGCGGGTGAAGCACGTCGCCAATCAGGTCCAGCTGCCTATGATCTCTCT
GCTGCAT
